>Addgene plasmid #191343 | pIRES2_hMela(CT+IL3 mGluR6) | addgene full sequence | sequence record 376893 | Addgene NGS Result
TAGTTATTAATAGTAATCAATTACGGGGTCATTAGTTCATAGCCCATATATGGAGTTCCGCGTTACATAA
CTTACGGTAAATGGCCCGCCTGGCTGACCGCCCAACGACCCCCGCCCATTGACGTCAATAATGACGTATG
TTCCCATAGTAACGCCAATAGGGACTTTCCATTGACGTCAATGGGTGGAGTATTTACGGTAAACTGCCCA
CTTGGCAGTACATCAAGTGTATCATATGCCAAGTACGCCCCCTATTGACGTCAATGACGGTAAATGGCCC
GCCTGGCATTATGCCCAGTACATGACCTTATGGGACTTTCCTACTTGGCAGTACATCTACGTATTAGTCA
TCGCTATTACCATGGTGATGCGGTTTTGGCAGTACATCAATGGGCGTGGATAGCGGTTTGACTCACGGGG
ATTTCCAAGTCTCCACCCCATTGACGTCAATGGGAGTTTGTTTTGGCACCAAAATCAACGGGACTTTCCA
AAATGTCGTAACAACTCCGCCCCATTGACGCAAATGGGCGGTAGGCGTGTACGGTGGGAGGTCTATATAA
GCAGAGCTGGTTTAGTGAACCGTCAGATCCGCTAGCGCTACCGGACTCAGATCTCGAGCTCAAGCTTCGA
ATTCGCCACCATGAACCCTCCTTCGGGGCCAAGAGTCCCGCCCAGCCCAACCCAAGAGCCCAGCTGCATG
GCCACCCCAGCACCACCCAGCTGGTGGGACAGCTCCCAGAGCAGCATCTCCAGCCTGGGCCGGCTTCCAT
CCATCAGTCCCACAGCACCTGGGACTTGGGCTGCTGCCTGGGTCCCCCTCCCCACGGTTGATGTTCCAGA
CCATGCCCACTATACCCTGGGCACAGTGATCTTGCTGGTGGGACTCACGGGGATGCTGGGCAACCTGACG
GTCATCTATACCTTCTGCAGGAGCAGAAGCCTCCGGACACCTGCCAACATGTTCATTATCAACCTCGCGG
TCAGCGACTTCCTCATGTCCTTCACCCAGGCCCCTGTCTTCTTCACCAGTAGCCTCTATAAGCAGTGGCT
CTTTGGGGAGACAGGCTGCGAGTTCTATGCCTTCTGTGGAGCTCTCTTTGGCATTTCCTCCATGATCACC
CTGACGGCCATCGCCCTGGACCGCTACCTGGTAATCACACGCCCGCTGGCCACCTTTGGTGTGGCGTCCA
AGAGGCGTGCGGCATTTGTCCTGCTGGGCGTTTGGCTCTATGCCCTGGCCTGGAGTCTGCCACCCTTCTT
CGGCTGGAGCGCCTACGTGCCCGAGGGGTTGCTGACATCCTGCTCCTGGGACTACATGAGCTTCACGCCG
GCCGTGCGTGCCTACACCATGCTTCTCTGCTGCTTCGTGTTCTTCCTCCCTCTGCTTATCATCATCTACT
GCTACATCTTCATCTTCAGGGCCATCCGGGAGACAGGACGGGGCGTGCCCGAGACCTTCAACGAGGCCAA
GGGCAATGGCGAGTCCCTGTGGCAGCGGCAGCGGCTGCAGAGCGAGTGCAAGATGGCCAAGATCATGCTG
CTGGTCATCCTCCTCTTCGTGCTCTCCTGGGCTCCCTATTCCGCTGTGGCCCTGGTGGCCTTTGCTGGGT
ACGCACACGTCCTGACACCCTACATGAGCTCGGTGCCAGCCGTCATCGCCAAGGCCTCTGCAATCCACAA
CCCCATCATTTACGCCATCACCCACCCCAAGTACAGGGTGGCCATTGCCCAGCACCTGCCCTGCCTGGGG
GTGCTGCTGGGTGTATCACGCCGGCACAGTCGCCCCTACCCCAGCTACCGCTCCACCCACCGCTCCACGC
TGACCAGCCACACCTCCAACCTCCATCCAGAGCAGAATGTGCAGAAGCGAAAGCGGAGCCTCAAGGCCAC
CTCCACGGTGGCAGCCCCACCCAAGGGCGAGGATGCAGAGGCCCACAAGAAGAGCAGGATCACCAGCGAG
GGCGAGTACATCCCCCTGGACCAGATCGACATCAACGTGACAGAGACCAGCCAAGTGGCGCCTGCCTAAG
GATCCGCCCCTCTCCCTCCCCCCCCCCTAACGTTACTGGCCGAAGCCGCTTGGAATAAGGCCGGTGTGCG
TTTGTCTATATGTTATTTTCCACCATATTGCCGTCTTTTGGCAATGTGAGGGCCCGGAAACCTGGCCCTG
TCTTCTTGACGAGCATTCCTAGGGGTCTTTCCCCTCTCGCCAAAGGAATGCAAGGTCTGTTGAATGTCGT
GAAGGAAGCAGTTCCTCTGGAAGCTTCTTGAAGACAAACAACGTCTGTAGCGACCCTTTGCAGGCAGCGG
AACCCCCCACCTGGCGACAGGTGCCTCTGCGGCCAAAAGCCACGTGTATAAGATACACCTGCAAAGGCGG
CACAACCCCAGTGCCACGTTGTGAGTTGGATAGTTGTGGAAAGAGTCAAATGGCTCTCCTCAAGCGTATT
CAACAAGGGGCTGAAGGATGCCCAGAAGGTACCCCATTGTATGGGATCTGATCTGGGGCCTCGGTGCACA
TGCTTTACATGTGTTTAGTCGAGGTTAAAAAAACGTCTAGGCCCCCCGAACCACGGGGACGTGGTTTTCC
TTTGAAAAACACGATGATAATATGGCCACACCACCGGTCGCCACCATGGTGGGTGAGGATAGCGTGCTGA
TCACCGAGAACATGCACATGAAACTGTACATGGAGGGCACCGTGAACGACCACCACTTCAAGTGCACATC
CGAGGGCGAAGGCAAGCCCTACGAGGGCACCCAGACCATGAAGATCAAGGTGGTCGAGGGCGGCCCTCTC
CCCTTCGCCTTCGACATCCTGGCTACCAGCTTCATGTACGGCAGCAAAACCTTTATCAACCACACCCAGG
GCATCCCCGACTTCTTTAAGCAGTCCTTCCCTGAGGGCTTCACATGGGAGAGGATCACCACATACGAAGA
CGGGGGCGTGCTGACCGCTACCCAGGACACCAGCCTCCAGAACGGCTGCCTCATCTACAACGTCAAGATC
AACGGGGTGAACTTCCCATCCAACGGCCCTGTGATGCAGAAGAAAACACTCGGCTGGGAGGCCAGCACCG
AGATGCTGTACCCCGCTGACAGCGGCCTGAGAGGCCATAGCCAGATGGCCCTGAAGCTCGTGGGCGGGGG
CTACCTGCACTGCTCCCTCAAGACCACATACAGATCCAAGAAACCCGCTAAGAACCTCAAGATGCCCGGC
TTCTACTTCGTGGACAGGAGACTGGAAAGAATCAAGGAGGCCGACAAAGAGACCTACGTCGAGCAGCACG
AGATGGCTGTGGCCAGGTACTGCGACCTGCCTAGCAAACTGGGGCACAGCTGATGCGGCCGCGACTCTAG
ATCATAATCAGCCATACCACATTTGTAGAGGTTTTACTTGCTTTAAAAAACCTCCCACACCTCCCCCTGA
ACCTGAAACATAAAATGAATGCAATTGTTGTTGTTAACTTGTTTATTGCAGCTTATAATGGTTACAAATA
AAGCAATAGCATCACAAATTTCACAAATAAAGCATTTTTTTCACTGCATTCTAGTTGTGGTTTGTCCAAA
CTCATCAATGTATCTTAAGGCGTAAATTGTAAGCGTTAATATTTTGTTAAAATTCGCGTTAAATTTTTGT
TAAATCAGCTCATTTTTTAACCAATAGGCCGAAATCGGCAAAATCCCTTATAAATCAAAAGAATAGACCG
AGATAGGGT
[37 nt withheld, positions 3720-3756]
AAAGAACGTGGACTCCAACGTCAAAGG
[49 nt withheld, positions 3784-3832]
T
[91 nt withheld, positions 3834-3924]
G
[124 nt withheld, positions 3926-4049]
CAGGTGGCACTTTTCGGGGAAATGTGCGCGGAACCCCTATTTGTTTATTTTTCTAAATACATTCAAATAT
GTATCCGCTCATGAGACAATAACCCTGATAAATGCTTCAATAATATTGAAAAAGGAAGAGTCCTGAGGCG
GAAAGAACCAGCTGTGGAATGTGTGTCAGTTAGGGTGTGGAAAGTCCCCAGGCTCCCCAGCAGGCAGAAG
TATGCAAAGCATGCATCTCAATTAGTCAGCAACCAGGTGTGGAAAGTCCCCAGGCTCCCCAGCAGGCAGA
AGTATGCAAAGCATGCATCTCAATTAGTCAGCAACCATAGTCCCGCCCCTAACTCCGCCCATCCCGCCCC
TAACTCCGCCCAGTTCCGCCCATTCTCCGCCCCATGGCTGACTAATTTTTTTTATTTATGCAGAGGCCGA
GGCCGCCTCGGCCTCTGAGCTATTCCAGAAGTAGTGAGGAGGCTTTTTTGGAGGCCTAGGCTTTTGCAAA
GATCGATCAAGAGACAGGATGAGGATCGTTTCGCATGATTGAACAAGATGGATTGCACGCAGGTTCTCCG
GCCGCTTGGGTGGAGAGGCTATTCGGCTATGACTGGGCACAACAGACAATCGGCTGCTCTGATGCCGCCG
TGTTCCGGCTGTCAGCGCAGGGGCGCCCGGTTCTTTTTGTCAAGACCGACCTGTCCGGTGCCCTGAATGA
ACTGCAAGACGAGGCAGCGCGGCTATCGTGGCTGGCCACGACGGGCGTTCCTTGCGCAGCTGTGCTCGAC
GTTGTCACTGAAGCGGGAAGGGACTGGCTGCTATTGGGCGAAGTGCCGGGGCAGGATCTCCTGTCATCTC
ACCTTGCTCCTGCCGAGAAAGTATCCATCATGGCTGATGCAATGCGGCGGCTGCATACGCTTGATCCGGC
TACCTGCCCATTCGACCACCAAGCGAAACATCGCATCGAGCGAGCACGTACTCGGATGGAAGCCGGTCTT
GTCGATCAGGATGATCTGGACGAAGAGCATCAGGGGCTCGCGCCAGCCGAACTGTTCGCCAGGCTCAAGG
CGAGCATGCCCGACGGCGAGGATCTCGTCGTGACCCATGGCGATGCCTGCTTGCCGAATATCATGGTGGA
AAATGGCCGCTTTTCTGGATTCATCGACTGTGGCCGGCTGGGTGTGGCGGACCGCTATCAGGACATAGCG
TTGGCTACCCGTGATATTGCTGAAGAGCTTGGCGGCGAATGGGCTGACCGCTTCCTCGTGCTTTACGGTA
TCGCCGCTCCCGATTCGCAGCGCATCGCCTTCTATCGCCTTCTTGACGAGTTCTTCTGAGCGGGACTCTG
GGGTTCGAAATGACCGACCAAGCGACGCCCAACCTGCCATCACGAGATTTCGATTCCACCGCCGCCTTCT
ATGAAAGGTTGGGCTTCGGAATCGTTTTCCGGGACGCCGGCTGGATGATCCTCCAGCGCGGGGATCTCAT
GCTGGAGTTCTTCGCCCACCCTAGGGGGAGGCTAACTGAAACACGGAAGGAGACAATACCGGAAGGAACC
CGCGCTATGACGGCAATAAAAAGACAGAATAAAACGCACGGTGTTGGGTCGTTTGTTCATAAACGCGGGG
TTCGGTCCCAGGGCTGGCACTCTGTCGATACCCCACCGAGACCCCATTGGGGCCAATACGCCCGCGTTTC
TTCCTTTTCCCCACCCCACCCCCCAAGTTCGGGTGAAGGCCCAGGGCTCGCAGCCAACGTCGGGGCGGCA
GGCCCTGCCATAGCCTCAGGTTACTCATATATACTTTAGATTGATTTAAAACTTCATTTTTAATTTAAAA
GGATCTAGGTGAAGATCCTTTTTGATAATCTCATGACCAAAATCCCTTAACGTGAGTTTTCGTTCCACTG
AGCGTCAGACCCCGTAGAAAAGATCAAAGGATCTTCTTGAGATCCTTTTTTTCTGCGCGTAATCTGCTGC
TTGCAAACAAAAAAACCACCGCTACCAGCGGTGGTTTGTTTGCCGGATCAAGAGCTACCAACTCTTTTTC
CGAAGGTAACTGGCTTCAGCAGAGCGCAGATACCAAATACTGTTCTTCTAGTGTAGCCGTAGTTAGGCCA
CCACTTCAAGAACTCTGTAGCACCGCCTACATACCTCGCTCTGCTAATCCTGTTACCAGTGGCTGCTGCC
AGTGGCGATAAGTCGTGTCTTACCGGGTTGGACTCAAGACGATAGTTACCGGATAAGGCGCAGCGGTCGG
GCTGAACGGGGGGTTCGTGCACACAGCCCAGCTTGGAGCGAACGACCTACACCGAACTGAGATACCTACA
GCGTGAGCTATGAGAAAGCGCCACGCTTCCCGAAGGGAGAAAGGCGGACAGGTATCCGGTAAGCGGCAGG
GTCGGAACAGGAGAGCGCACGAGGGAGCTTCCAGGGGGAAACGCCTGGTATCTTTATAGTCCTGTCGGGT
TTCGCCACCTCTGACTTGAGCGTCGATTTTTGTGATGCTCGTCAGGGGGGCGGAGCCTATGGAAAAACGC
CAGCAACGCGGCCTTTTTACGGTTCCTGGCCTTTTGCTGGCCTTTTGCTCACATGTTCTTTCCTGCGTTA
TCCCCTGATTCTGTGGATAACCGTATTACCGCCATGCAT
Features (pLannotate 1.2.2; 17 found; start..end, strand, type, name):
     61..364     +  enhancer       CMV enhancer: human cytomegalovirus immediate early enhancer
    365..568     +  promoter       CMV promoter: human cytomegalovirus (CMV) immediate early promoter
    591..634     +  misc_feature   MCS (fragment): multiple cloning site
    641..1900    +  CDS            OPN4 (fragment): OPN4_HUMAN - Also known as MOP. Experimental evidence at protein level: Swiss-Prot protein existence level 1. Photoreceptor that binds cis-retinaldehydes (PubMed:15674244). Contributes to pupillar reflex, photoentrainment and other non-image forming responses to light (By similarity). May be involved in the optokinetic visual tracking response (By similarity). May be involved in the regulation of retinal hyaloid vessel growth and regression (By similarity). From Homo sapiens (Human).
   1928..1999    +  CDS            KCNJ2 (fragment): KCNJ2_HUMAN - Also known as IRK1. Experimental evidence at protein level: Swiss-Prot protein existence level 1. Probably participates in establishing action potential waveform and excitability of neuronal and muscle tissues. Inward rectifier potassium channels are characterized by a greater tendency to allow potassium to flow into the cell rather than out of it. Their voltage dependence is regulated by the concentration of extracellular potassium; as external potassium is raised, the voltage range of the channel opening shifts to more positive voltages. The inward rectification is mainly due t
   2148..2610    +  misc_feature   IRES: internal ribosome entry site (IRES) of the encephalomyocarditis virus (EMCV)
   2636..3343    +  CDS            TurboFP635: far-red-shifted derivative of red fluorescent protein from Entacmaea quadricolor, also known as Katushka (Shcherbo et al., 2007) mammalian codon-optimized
   3360..3443    +  CDS            large T antigen (fragment): large T antigen from SV40 (simian virus 40)
   3466..3587    +  polyA_signal   SV40 poly(A) signal: SV40 polyadenylation signal
   3621..4049    -  rep_origin     f1 ori (sequence partly withheld): f1 bacteriophage origin of replication; arrow indicates direction of (+) strand synthesis
   4076..4180    +  promoter       AmpR promoter: bla
   4182..4539    +  promoter       SV40 promoter: SV40 enhancer and early promoter
   4574..5368    +  CDS            NeoR/KanR: aminoglycoside phosphotransferase from Tn5; aph(3')-II (or nptII); confers resistance to neomycin, kanamycin, and G418 (Geneticin®)
   5389..5541    +  CDS            ble (fragment): BLE_KLEPN - Experimental evidence at protein level: Swiss-Prot protein existence level 1. Binding protein with a strong affinity to the bleomycin family of antibiotics. Binds to CL990; an antimitotic-antibiotic compound. From Klebsiella pneumoniae.
   5600..5647    +  polyA_signal   HSV TK poly(A) signal: herpes simplex virus thymidine kinase polyadenylation signal (Cole and Stacy, 1985)
   5738..5754    -  polyA_signal   bGH poly(A) signal (fragment): bovine growth hormone polyadenylation signal
   5976..6564    +  rep_origin     ori: high-copy-number ColE1/pMB1/pBR322/pUC origin of replication
