[The description below was written by a language model from this plasmid's Addgene catalogue record and pLannotate feature annotations shown in this document.]
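Description:
pIRES2_hMela(CT+IL3 mGluR6) is a mammalian expression plasmid built on the Clontech pIRES2 backbone (about 6.7 kb in total) and catalogued as an optogenetic tool. It is maintained in E. coli at high copy through a ColE1/pUC-type origin and also carries an f1 phage origin. A single NeoR/KanR gene (aminoglycoside phosphotransferase from Tn5) is preceded by both a bacterial bla-type promoter and the SV40 enhancer/early promoter and is followed by the HSV TK polyadenylation signal. It therefore gives kanamycin resistance in bacteria and G418 selection in transfected mammalian cells.

The payload is a bicistronic cassette driven by the human CMV immediate-early enhancer and promoter. The first cistron is the roughly 1.4 kb insert, a chimeric opsin based on human melanopsin (OPN4). As the name indicates, its C-terminus (CT) and third intracellular loop (IL3) are taken from the metabotropic glutamate receptor mGluR6; annotation detects the OPN4 portion as a fragment, consistent with such domain swaps. A short KCNJ2 (Kir2.1)-derived segment follows the opsin sequence. Segments of this kind are commonly appended as membrane-trafficking signals, although the record does not state its role here. Downstream, an EMCV IRES allows independent translation of the far-red fluorescent protein TurboFP635 (Katushka) from the same transcript, marking expressing cells without fusing the reporter to the opsin. The transcript ends at the SV40 poly(A) signal.

The associated publication concerns bipolar-cell-targeted optogenetic gene therapy for restoring vision in the degenerated retina, so this plasmid most plausibly serves for expressing and characterising the light-activated chimera in cultured mammalian cells. The catalogue's Entrez link to LCOR does not match the annotated OPN4 insert and looks like a database mismatch.
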