Addgene plasmid #191343: pIRES2_hMela(CT+IL3 mGluR6)
Purpose: Optogenetic tool
Depositing lab: Sonja Kleinlogel. Depositing organization: Universitaet Bern. Publication: Bipolar cell targeted optogenetic gene therapy restores parallel retinal signaling and high-level vision in the degenerated retina. Kralik J, van Wyk M, Stocker N, Kleinlogel S. Commun Biol. 2022 Oct 20;5(1):1116. doi: 10.1038/s42003-022-04016-1. PubMed 36266533.
Backbone
  Vector backbone: pIRES2
  Backbone manufacturer: Clontech
  Backbone size w/o insert (bp): 5277
  Total vector size (bp): 6666
  Vector type: Mammalian Expression
  Selectable markers: Neomycin (select with G418)
Growth in bacteria
  Bacterial resistance: Kanamycin, 50 μg/mL
  Growth temperature: 37°C
  Growth strain: DH5alpha
  Copy number: High Copy
Gene/Insert
  Gene/Insert name: hMela(CT+IL3 mGluR6)
  Species: H. sapiens (human)
  Insert size (bp): 1389
  GenBank ID: MQ072299.1
  Tag / fusion protein: IRES_Turbo
  Entrez Gene: LCOR (a.k.a. C10orf12, MLR2)
  Cloning method: Unknown
  Sequencing primers: 5′ atgaaccctccttcggggccaag; 3′ cCCAGCACCTGCCCTGCCTG
Terms and licenses: Academic/Nonprofit Terms; Industry Terms: Not Available to Industry
How to cite: pIRES2_hMela(CT+IL3 mGluR6) was a gift from Sonja Kleinlogel (Addgene plasmid # 191343 ; http://n2t.net/addgene:191343 ; RRID:Addgene_191343)
